>Addgene plasmid #39128 | YWHAB | depositor partial sequence | sequence record 49179 | YWHAB sequence 765 bps
ATGACAATGGATAAAAGTGAGCTGGTACAGAAAGCCAAACTCGCTGAGCAGGCTGAGCGATATGATGATA
TGGCTGCAGCCATGAAGGCAGTCACAGAACAGGGGCATGAACTCTCCAACGAAGAGAGAAATCTGCTCTC
TGTTGCCTACAAGAATGTGGTAGGCGCCCGCCGCTCTTCCTGGCGTGTCATCTCCAGCATTGAGCAGAAA
ACAGAGAGGAATGAGAAGAAGCAGCAGATGGGCAAAGAGTACCGTGAGAAGATAGAGGCAGAACTGCAGG
ACATCTGCAATGATGTTCTGGAGCTGTTGGACAAATATCTTATTCCCAATGCTACACAACCAGAAAGTAA
GGTGTTCTACTTGAAAATGAAAGGAGATTATTTTAGGTATCTTTCTGAAGTGGCATCTGGAGACAACAAA
CAAACCACTGTGTCGAACTCCCAGCAGGCTTACCAGGAAGCATTTGAAATTAGTAAGAAAGAAATGCAGC
CTACACACCCAATTCGTCTTGGTCTGGCACTAAATTTCTCAGTCTTTTACTATGAGATTCTAAACTCTCC
TGAAAAGGCCTGTAGCCTGGCAAAAACGGCATTTGATGAAGCAATTGCTGAATTGGATACGCTGAATGAA
GAGTCTTATAAAGACAGCACTCTGATCATGCAGTTACTTAGGGACAATCTCACTCTGTGGACATCGGAAA
ACCAGGGAGACGAAGGAGAGAACCTGTACTTCCAATCCCTCGAGCACCACCACCACCACCACTGA
