>Addgene plasmid #39128 | YWHAB | addgene partial sequence | sequence record 52425 | T7 5'-TAATACGACTCACTATAGGG-3'
CCTCTGAAATATTTTGTTTACTTTAAGAAGGAGATATACATATGACAATGGATAAAAGTGAGCTGGTACA
GAAAGCCAAACTCGCTGAGCAGGCTGAGCGATATGATGATATGGCTGCAGCCATGAAGGCAGTCACAGAA
CAGGGGCATGAACTCTCCAACGAAGAGAGAAATCTGCTCTCTGTTGCCTACAAGAATGTGGTAGGCGCCC
GCCGCTCTTCCTGGCGTGTCATCTCCAGCATTGAGCAGAAAACAGAGAGGAATGAGAAGAAGCAGCAGAT
GGGCAAAGAGTACCGTGAGAAGATAGAGGCAGAACTGCAGGACATCTGCAATGATGTTCTGGAGCTGTTG
GACAAATATCTTATTCCCAATGCTACACAACCAGAAAGTAAGGTGTTCTACTTGAAAATGAAAGGAGATT
ATTTTAGGTATCTTTCTGAAGTGGCATCTGGAGACAACAAACAAACCACTGTGTCGAACTCCCAGCAGGC
TTACCAGGAAGCATTTGAAATTAGTAAGAAAGAAATGCAGCCTACACACCCAATTCGTCTTGGTCTGGCA
CTAAATTTCTCAGTCTTTTACTATGAGATTCTAAACTCTCCTGAAAAGGCCTGTAGCCTGGCAAAAACGG
CATTTGATGAAGCAATTGCTGAATTGGATACGCTGAATGAAGAGTCTTATAAAGACAGCACTCTGATCAT
GCAGTTACTTAGGGACAATCTCACTCTGTGGACATCGGAAAACCAGGGAGACGAAGGAGAGAACCTGTAC
TTCCAATCCCTCGAGCACCACCACCACCACCACTGAGATCCGGCTGCTAACAAAGCCCGAAAGGAAGCTG
AGTTGGCTGCTGCCACCGCTGAGCAATAACTAGCATAACCCCTTGGGGC
