>Addgene plasmid #39128 | YWHAB | addgene partial sequence | sequence record 52426 | T7_term
TTCGGGCTTGTAGCAGCCGGATCTCAGTGGTGGTGGTGGTGGTGCTCGAGGGATTGGAAGTACAGGTTCT
CTCCTTCGTCTCCCTGGTTTTCCGATGTCCACAGAGTGAGATTGTCCCTAAGTAACTGCATGATCAGAGT
GCTGTCTTTATAAGACTCTTCATTCAGCGTATCCAATTCAGCAATTGCTTCATCAAATGCCGTTTTTGCC
AGGCTACAGGCCTTTTCAGGAGAGTTTAGAATCTCATAGTAAAAGACTGAGAAATTTAGTGCCAGACCAA
GACGAATTGGGTGTGTAGGCTGCATTTCTTTCTTACTAATTTCAAATGCTTCCTGGTAAGCCTGCTGGGA
GTTCGACACAGTGGTTTGTTTGTTGTCTCCAGATGCCACTTCAGAAAGATACCTAAAATAATCTCCTTTC
ATTTTCAAGTAGAACACCTTACTTTCTGGTTGTGTAGCATTGGGAATAAGATATTTGTCCAACAGCTCCA
GAACATCATTGCAGATGTCCTGCAGTTCTGCCTCTATCTTCTCACGGTACTCTTTGCCCATCTGCTGCTT
CTTCTCATTCCTCTCTGTTTTCTGCTCAATGCTGGAGATGACACGCCAGGAAGAGCGGCGGGCGCCTACC
ACATTCTTGTAGGCAACAGAGAGCAGATTTCTCTCTTCGTTGGAGAGTTCATGCCCCTGTTCTGTGACTG
CCTTCATGGCTGCAGCCATATCATCATATCGCTCAGCCTGCTCAGCGAGTTTGGCTTTCTGTACCAGCTC
ACTTTTATCCATTGTCATATGTATATCTCCTTCTTAAAGTTAAACAAAATTATTTCTAGAGGGGAATTGT
TATCCGCTCACAAATTCCCCTATAGTGAGTCGTATT
