[The description below was written by a language model from this plasmid's Addgene catalogue record.]
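Description:
YWHAB is a bacterial expression plasmid built on the pTvHR21-SGC backbone from the Structural Genomics Consortium, made to produce recombinant human protein in E. coli for structure determination. It is maintained under ampicillin selection and is recorded as low copy. The record does not name the origin of replication, and no feature table is available, so the detailed layout of the vector cannot be confirmed here.

The insert is a 765 bp human coding sequence from YWHAB (tyrosine 3-monooxygenase/tryptophan 5-monooxygenase activation protein, beta polypeptide, isoform 1), which encodes the 14-3-3 beta protein, a member of the 14-3-3 family of phosphoserine/phosphothreonine-binding adaptor proteins. It was introduced by ligation-independent cloning. The entry cautions that the insert may not represent the full open reading frame, as is common for constructs whose boundaries have been trimmed to favour crystallisation. The protein carries a C-terminal His6 tag with a TEV site. The tag allows immobilised metal affinity purification, and the protease site allows the tag to be removed afterwards.

The promoter is not explicitly stated. However, the listed sequencing primers are T7 and T7-term, which suggests that the insert sits between a T7 promoter and T7 terminator, an arrangement that would need a host supplying T7 RNA polymerase for expression. The listed Mach1 strain would then serve for propagation only. The record links the construct to a deposited PDB structure, consistent with its stated use in producing purified 14-3-3 beta for crystallography and related structural or biochemical work.
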