Addgene plasmid #39128: YWHAB
Purpose: Bacterial expression for structure determination; may not be full ORF
Depositing lab: Nicola Burgess-Brown. Depositing organization: University of Oxford.
Backbone
  Vector backbone: pTvHR21-SGC
  Backbone manufacturer: SGC
  Vector type: Bacterial Expression
Growth in bacteria
  Bacterial resistance: Ampicillin, 100 μg/mL
  Growth temperature: 37°C
  Growth strain: Mach1
  Copy number: Low Copy
Gene/Insert
  Gene/Insert name: YWHAB (alt names: tyrosine 3-monooxygenase/tryptophan 5-monooxygenase activation protein, beta polypeptide [isoform 1; tv1]; PDB:2BQ0)
  Species: H. sapiens (human)
  Insert size (bp): 765
  GenBank ID: tyrosine 3-monooxygenase/tryptophan 5-monooxygenase activation protein, beta polypeptide [isoform 1; tv1]
  Entrez Gene: YWHAB (a.k.a. GW128, HEL-S-1, HS1, KCIP-1, YWHAA)
  Tag / fusion protein: Tev His6 (C terminal on insert)
  Cloning method: Ligation Independent Cloning
  Sequencing primers: 5′ T7; 3′ T7-term
Terms and licenses: Academic/Nonprofit Terms; Industry Terms: Not Available to Industry
How to cite: YWHAB was a gift from Nicola Burgess-Brown (Addgene plasmid # 39128 ; http://n2t.net/addgene:39128 ; RRID:Addgene_39128)
